>Addgene plasmid #222550 | pPB-cT3G-cERP2-RB1 | addgene full sequence | sequence record 442466 | Addgene NGS Result
ATCACCTCGAGTTTACTCCCTATCAGTGATAGAGAACGTATGAAGAGTTTACTCCCTATCAGTGATAGAG
AACGTATGCAGACTTTACTCCCTATCAGTGATAGAGAACGTATAAGGAGTTTACTCCCTATCAGTGATAG
AGAACGTATGACCAGTTTACTCCCTATCAGTGATAGAGAACGTATCTACAGTTTACTCCCTATCAGTGAT
AGAGAACGTATATCCAGTTTACTCCCTATCAGTGATAGAGAACGTATAAGCTTGCCTATATAAGCAGAGC
TCGTTTAGTGAACCGTCAGATCGCCTGGAGACGCCATCCACGCTGTTTTGACCTCCATAGAAGACACCGG
GACCGATCCAGCCTACCACAAGTTTGTACAAAAAAGCAGGCTGCCACCATGCCACCGAAGACACCAAGGA
AGACTGCGGCAACTGCTGCTGCCGCAGCTGCCGAGCCACCAGCTCCTCCTCCACCTCCTCCCCCAGAAGA
AGATCCTGAACAAGATTCTGGGCCAGAAGATCTTCCCCTGGTAAGACTCGAATTCGAGGAGACTGAGGAG
CCCGACTTCACAGCTCTGTGCCAAAAGCTCAAAATTCCTGACCACGTTCGAGAACGAGCATGGCTGACAT
GGGAAAAGGTCAGCTCCGTCGACGGTGTCCTCGGCGGCTACATACAGAAGAAGAAAGAGCTCTGGGGCAT
ATGCATTTTCATCGCCGCTGTCGATTTAGACGAAATGTCTTTTACCTTCACCGAATTGCAAAAGAATATC
GAGATTTCTGTGCACAAGTTCTTCAATCTGCTGAAGGAGATAGACACTTCTACAAAGGTCGACAACGCCA
TGAGTCGGCTTCTGAAGAAATACGACGTGCTCTTCGCCTTATTTTCTAAGCTGGAGCGAACTTGCGAGCT
GATTTACCTGACGCAGCCTTCTTCAAGCATCTCCACAGAGATCAACAGTGCTCTGGTTCTCAAGGTCAGC
TGGATTACTTTCCTGCTTGCAAAGGGTGAGGTCCTGCAGATGGAAGACGACCTTGTTATCAGTTTCCAAT
TGATGTTGTGCGTTTTGGATTACTTCATCAAGCTTTCTCCGCCGATGCTCCTGAAGGAGCCCTACAAGAC
TGCCGTAATCCCAATCAACGGCAGCCCACGTACTCCTCGTCGGGGCCAAAATCGTAGCGCCCGCATCGCC
AAGCAGCTCGAGAACGACACTCGCATAATCGAGGTCCTGTGCAAGGAGCACGAGTGCAACATCGACGAAG
TTAAGAACGTGTACTTTAAGAACTTCATTCCATTCATGAACTCACTCGGCTTAGTGACCTCAAACGGTCT
GCCTGAAGTCGAGAACCTGTCCAAGAGGTATGAGGAGATCTACCTGAAGAACAAGGACCTCGACGCTCGG
CTGTTCCTCGACCACGACAAGACACTGCAAACAGACTCAATTGATAGCTTCGAGACGCAACGAACCCCCA
GGAAGTCCAATCTCGACGAGGAAGTCAACGTCATACCCCCTCATACGCCTGTGCGGACGGTGATGAATAC
CATACAGCAGCTGATGATGATACTGAACTCTGCATCCGACCAGCCGTCTGAGAACCTTATAAGTTACTTC
AATAATTGTACCGTCAACCCCAAGGAGAGCATTTTGAAGCGGGTTAAAGACATTGGTTATATATTCAAGG
AAAAGTTCGCAAAGGCCGTCGGTCAAGGATGCGTGGAGATAGGTTCCCAACGTTATAAGTTGGGTGTGAG
GCTTTACTATAGAGTGATGGAGTCAATGCTGAAGAGCGAGGAAGAGCGGCTGAGTATCCAGAACTTCTCC
AAGCTCCTCAACGATAATATCTTCCACATGTCCTTGCTGGCATGTGCACTGGAAGTGGTTATGGCGACCT
ACTCAAGGTCTACTAGCCAAAACCTGGACTCCGGCACTGACCTCAGTTTTCCTTGGATCCTCAACGTCCT
GAACCTTAAGGCTTTCGACTTCTATAAGGTAATTGAGAGCTTCATTAAGGCTGAGGGAAATCTCACCAGG
GAGATGATTAAGCACTTGGAGAGATGCGAGCACCGGATAATGGAGTCTCTGGCTTGGCTTAGTGACAGCC
CACTGTTCGACCTGATCAAGCAGAGCAAAGATAGAGAGGGTCCGACCGACCATTTAGAGAGTGCCTGCCC
CCTCAACCTGCCATTGCAAAACAACCATACCGCCGCCGACATGTACCTGTCCCCCGTGAGGTCACCCAAG
AAGAAGGGCAGTACCACACGCGTTAACAGTACAGCTAACGCGGAAACTCAGGCTACTTCCGCATTTCAAA
CTCAGAAACCGCTGAAGAGCACAAGCCTGAGCCTTTTCTACAAGAAGGTTTACCGCTTGGCTTACCTGCG
ACTGAACACCTTGTGCGAGAGGCTGCTCAGCGAACATCCTGAGTTGGAGCACATAATTTGGACACTCTTT
CAACATACATTACAAAACGAATACGAGTTGATGAGGGATCGCCACCTTGATCAGATCATGATGTGCAGTA
TGTACGGGATCTGTAAGGTTAAGAACATCGATCTGAAGTTTAAGATAATCGTGACTGCTTATAAAGACTT
ACCACACGCCGTGCAAGAAACCTTTAAGCGGGTGCTGATTAAAGAGGAAGAATACGACTCAATAATTGTC
TTTTACAATTCTGTGTTTATGCAAAGGCTTAAGACGAACATCCTTCAATACGCCTCTACAAGACCACCCA
CTCTCAGCCCCATTCCCCATATCCCACGCTCTCCCTATAAATTCCCAAGCTCTCCACTGCGCATCCCGGG
TGGTAATATTTACATCAGTCCGTTGAAAAGCCCCTACAAGATAAGCGAGGGCCTGCCCACCCCGACGAAG
ATGACACCGCGGTCCCGCATACTTGTCAGCATCGGAGAGTCCTTTGGCACATCAGAAAAGTTTCAAAAGA
TTAACCAAATGGTCTGCAATTCTGATAGAGTACTGAAGCGCTCTGCCGAGGGCTCTAATCCCCCAAAGCC
TTTGAAGAAGCTGAGGTTCGACATCGAGGGGAGTGACGAGGCCGACGGGTCTAAGCACCTTCCTGGGGAA
AGCAAGTTCCAACAAAAGCTTGCCGAGATGACTTCCACCCGCACCAGGATGCAGAAACAAAAGATGAACG
ACTCCATGGACACATCCAATAAAGAGGAAAAGTAAACCCAGCTTTCTTGTACAAAGTGGTATACCCATAC
GATGTTCCAGATTACGCTTAGTAATGAGAAATACTCAGAAGATGTCACTCACCATAGTCCGCAGTGAAAG
ATAAATGATCACCTTACTTAAAATCGTTTCGTTTTAGAGCTAGAAATAGCAAGTAGGCCACTGAGCAAGA
ACTATGAATGAGATCTTTAGACATATTGCGGCCGCTTTCTCCGCGATCCAGACATGATAAGATACATTGA
TGAGTTTGGACAAACCAAAACTAGAATGCAGTGAAAAAAATGCCTTATTTGTGAAATTTGTGATGCTATT
GCCTTATTTGTAACCATTATAAGCTGCAATAAACAAGTTATCTATAACAAGAAAATATATATATAATAAG
TTATCACGTAAGTAGAACATGAAATAACAATATAATTATCGTATGAGTTAAATCTTAAAAGTCACGTAAA
AGATAATCATGCGTCATTTTGACTCACGCGGTCGTTATAGTTCAAAATCAGTGACACTTACCGCATTGAC
AAGCACGCCTCACGGGAGCTCCAAGCGGCGACTGAGATGTCCTAAATGCACAGCGACGGATTCGCGCTAT
TTAGAAAGAGAGAGCAATATTTCAAGAATGCATGCGTCAATTTTACGCAGACTATCTTTCTAGGGTTAAG
AATTCACTGGCCGTCGTTTTACAACGTCGTGACTGGGAAAACCCTGGCGTTACCCAACTTAATCGCCTTG
CAGCACATCCCCCTTTCGCCAGCTGGCGTAATAGCGAAGAGGCCCGCACCGATCGCCCTTCCCAACAGTT
GCGCAGCCTGAATGGCGAATGGCGCCTGATGCGGTATTTTCTCCTTACGCATCTGTGCGGTATTTCACAC
CGCATATGGTGCACTCTCAGTACAATCTGCTCTGATGCCGCATAGTTAAGCCAGCCCCGACACCCGCCAA
CACCCGCTGACGCGCCCTGACGGGCTTGTCTGCTCCCGGCATCCGCTTACAGACAAGCTGTGACCATGTC
TCCGGGAGCTGCATGTGTCAGAGGTTTTCACCGTCATCACCGAAACACGCGAGTTCGAAAGGGCCTCGTG
ATACGCCTATTTTTATAGGTTAATGTCATGATAATAATGGTTTCTTAGACGTCAGGTGGCACTTTTCGGG
GAAATGTGCGCGGAACCCCTATTTGTTTATTTTTCTAAATACATTCAAATATGTATCCGCTCATGAGACA
ATAACCCTGATAAATGCTTCAATAATATTGAAAAAGGAAGAGTATGAGTATTCAACATTTCCGTGTCGCC
CTTATTCCCTTTTTTGCGGCATTTTGCCTTCCTGTTTTTGCTCACCCAGAAACGCTGGTGAAAGTAAAAG
ATGCTGAAGATCAGTTGGGTGCACGAGTGGGTTACATCGAACTGGATCTCAACAGCGGTAAGATCCTTGA
GAGTTTTCGCCCCGAAGAACGTTTTCCAATGATGAGCACTTTTAAAGTTCTGCTATGTGGCGCGGTATTA
TCCCGTATTGACGCCGGGCAAGAGCAACTCGGTCGCCGCATACACTATTCTCAGAATGACTTGGTTGAGT
ACTCACCAGTCACAGAAAAGCATCTTACGGATGGCATGACAGTAAGAGAATTATGCAGTGCTGCCATAAC
CATGAGTGATAACACTGCGGCCAACTTACTTCTGACAACGATCGGAGGACCGAAGGAGCTAACCGCTTTT
TTGCACAACATGGGGGATCATGTAACTCGCCTTGATCGTTGGGAACCGGAGCTGAATGAAGCCATACCAA
ACGACGAGCGTGACACCACGATGCCTGTAGCAATGGCAACAACGTTGCGCAAACTATTAACTGGCGAACT
ACTTACTCTAGCTTCCCGGCAACAATTAATAGACTGGATGGAGGCGGATAAAGTTGCAGGACCACTTCTG
CGCTCGGCCCTTCCGGCTGGCTGGTTTATTGCTGATAAATCTGGAGCCGGTGAGCGTGGTTCACGCGGTA
TCATTGCAGCACTGGGGCCAGATGGTAAGCCCTCCCGTATCGTAGTTATCTACACGACGGGGAGTCAGGC
AACTATGGATGAACGAAATAGACAGATCGCTGAGATAGGTGCCTCACTGATTAAGCATTGGTAACTGTCA
GACCAAGTTTACTCATATATACTTTAGATTGATTTAAAACTTCATTTTTAATTTAAAAGGATCTAGGTGA
AGATCCTTTTTGATAATCTCATGACCAAAATCCCTTAACGTGAGTTTTCGTTCCACTGAGCGTCAGACCC
CGTAGAAAAGATCAAAGGATCTTCTTGAGATCCTTTTTTTCTGCGCGTAATCTGCTGCTTGCAAACAAAA
AAACCACCGCTACCAGCGGTGGTTTGTTTGCCGGATCAAGAGCTACCAACTCTTTTTCCGAAGGTAACTG
GCTTCAGCAGAGCGCAGATACCAAATACTGTTCTTCTAGTGTAGCCGTAGTTAGGCCACCACTTCAAGAA
CTCTGTAGCACCGCCTACATACCTCGCTCTGCTAATCCTGTTACCAGTGGCTGCTGCCAGTGGCGATAAG
TCGTGTCTTACCGGGTTGGACTCAAGACGATAGTTACCGGATAAGGCGCAGCGGTCGGGCTGAACGGGGG
GTTCGTGCACACAGCCCAGCTTGGAGCGAACGACCTACACCGAACTGAGATACCTACAGCGTGAGCTATG
AGAAAGCGCCACGCTTCCCGAAGGGAGAAAGGCGGACAGGTATCCGGTAAGCGGCAGGGTCGGAACAGGA
GAGCGCACGAGGGAGCTTCCAGGGGGAAACGCCTGGTATCTTTATAGTCCTGTCGGGTTTCGCCACCTCT
GACTTGAGCGTCGATTTTTGTGATGCTCGTCAGGGGGGCGGAGCCTATGGAAAAACGCCAGCAACGCGGC
CTTTTTACGGTTCCTGGCCTTTTGCTGGCCTTTTGCTCACATGTTCTTTCCTGCGTTATCCCCTGATTCT
GTGGATAACCGTATTACCGCCTTTGAGTGAGCTGATACCGCTCGCCGCAGCCGAACGACCGAGCGCAGCG
AGTCAGTGAGCGAGGAAGCGGATGAGCGCCCAATACGCAAACCGCCTCTCACCGCGCGTTGGCCGATTCA
TTAATGCAGCTGGCACGACAGGTTTCCCGACTGGAAAGCGGGCAGTGAGCGCAACGCAAACCGCCTCTCC
CCGCGCGTTGGCCGATTCATTAATGCAGCTGGCACGACAGGTTTCCCGACTGGAAAGCGGGCAGTGAGCG
CAACGCAATTAATGTGAGTTAGCTCACTCATTAGGCACCCCAGGCTTTACACTTTATGCTTCCGGCTCGT
ATGTTGTGTGGAATTGTGAGCGGATAACAATTTCACACAGGAAACAGCTATGACCATGATTACGCCAAGG
TCGACTTAACCCTAGAAAGATAATCATATTGTGACGTACGTTAAAGATAATCATGCGTAAAATTGACGCA
TGTGTTTTATCGGTCTGTATATCGAGGTTTATTTATTAATTTGAATAGATATTAAGTTTTATTATATTTA
CACTTACATACTAATAATAAATTCAACAAACAATTTATTTATGTTTATTTATTTATTAAAAAAAAACAAA
AACTCAAAATTTCTTCTATAAAGTAACAAAACTTTTAGCAGTGAAAAAAATGCTTTATTTGTGAAATTTG
TGATGCTATTGCTTTATTTGTAACCATTATAAGCTGCAATAAACAAGTTAACAACAACAATTGCATTCAT
TTTATGTTTCAGGTTCAGGGGGAGGTGTGGGAGGTTTTTTAAAGCAAGTAAAACCTCTACAAATGTGGTA
TGGCTGATTATGATCCTCTGGAGATTCATGCGCCAGGTTTTCTGGTCATGCACCACGTTCGTGGGCCCTC
AGGAACCTCCACGTCAGCGGTAACTGTGAAGCCCAGTCGCTCGTAAAAAGGAAGATTCCGGGGAGCACTG
GTTTCGAGGAACGCCGGCACGCCAGCCCGTTCCGCGGCCTCAACACCAGGAAGAACGACAGCGCTTCCCA
AACCTTTACCTTGGTGATCTGGGCTGACACCGACAGTGGCAAGAAACCACGCAGGCTCCTTTGGTCTATG
AGGAGCCAGCAAGCCCTCCATTTGCTGTTGTGCCGCCAACCTACTCCCTGACAGCTCGGCCATCCGCGGA
CCTATTTCCGCGAACACTGCGCCGGCTTCGACGCTTTCCGGAGTAGTCCAGACCGCAACTGCGGCACCAT
CGTCCGCAACCCAAACTTTACCAATGTCCAGACCCACGCGCGTAAGAAACAGCTCTTGCAACTCAGTTAC
CCTCTCTATGTGTCTGTCCGGATCTACGGTATGGCGGGTCGCTGGATAATCTGCAAATGCTGCGGCAAGT
GTTCGGACAGCCCGTGGTACATCGTCACGGGTAGCGAGCCTAACAGTGGGCTTATATTCCGTCATGGGGC
CGGGGTTCTCCTCCACGTCGCCGGCCTGCTTCAGCAGGCTGAAGTTGGTGGCGCCGCTGCCCCCGGGGAG
CATGTCAAGGTCAAAATCGTCAAGAGCGTCAGCAGGCAGCATATCAAGGTCAAAGTCGTCAAGGGCATCG
GCTGGGAGCATGTCTAAGTCAAAATCGTCAAGGGCGTCGGTCGGCCCGCCGCTTTCGCACTTTAGCTGTT
TCTCCAGGCCACATATGATTAGTTCCAGGCCGAAAAGGAAGGCAGGTTCGGCTCCCTGCCGGTCGAACAG
CTCAATTGCTTGTTTCAGAAGTGGGGGCATAGAATCGGTGGTAGGTGTCTCTCTTTCCTCTTTTGCTACT
TGATGCTCCTGTTCCTCCAATACGCAGCCCAGTGTAAAGTGGCCCACGGCGGACAGAGCGTACAGTGCGT
TCTCCAGGGAGAAGCCTTGCTGACACAGGAACGCGAGCTGATTTTCCAGGGTTTCGTACTGTTTCTCTGT
TGGGCGGGTGCCGAGATGCACTTTAGCCCCGTCACGATGTGAGAGGAGAGCACAGCGGTATGACTTGGCG
TTGTTCCGCAGAAAGTCTTGCCATGACTCGCCTTCCAGGGGGCAGGAGTGGGTATGATGCCTGTCCAGCA
TCTCGATTGGCAGGGCATCGAGCAGGGCCCGCTTGTTCTTCACGTGCCAGTACAGGGTAGGCTGCTCAAC
TCCCAGCTTTTGAGCGAGTTTCCTTGTCGTCAGGCCTTCGATACCGACTCCATTGAGTAATTCCAGAGCA
GAGTTTATGACTTTGCTCTTGTCCAGTCTAGACATCTTATCGTCATCGTCTTTGTAATCCATGGTGGCGG
ATCCCGCGTCACGACACCTGTGTTCTGGCGGCAAACCCGTTGCGAAAAAGAACGTTCACGGCGACTACTG
CACTTATATACGGTTCTCCCCCACCCTCGGGAAAAAGGCGGAGCCAGTACACGACATCACTTTCCCAGTT
TACCCCGCGCCACCTTCTCTAGGCACCGGTTCAATTGCCGACCCCTCCCCCCAACTTCTCGGGCACTGTG
GGCCATGTGCGCTCTGCCCCATGGTAATAGCCATGACTAATACGTAGATGTACTGCCAAGTAGGAAAGTG
CCATAAGGTCATGTACTGGGCATAATGCCAGGCGGGCCATTTACCGTCATTGACGTCAATAGGGGGCGTA
CTTGGCATATGATACACTTGATGTACTGCCAAGTGGGCAGTTTACCGTAAATACTCCACCCATTGACGTC
AATGGAAAGTGCCTATTGGCGTTACTATGGGAACATACGTCATTATTGACGTCAATGGGCGGGGGTCGTT
GGGCGGTCAGCCAGGCGGGCCATTTACCGTAAGTTATGTAACGCGGAACTCCATATATGGGCTATGAACT
AATGACCCCGTAATTGATTACTATTAATAACTAGTCAATAATCAATGTCATAAGCTCTAATCGCATAATC
GAGCTAAGAGCGATTAATATGCTTAGCTAGCTTAGCTAAGCTAGATTTCTCTATTCTCCCACAATATATA
GCAGCTATTAGCTTAGCAGTCCGAATACGATCGTCCACGATCCATAAGCGTAACACATTTGAGTAGCGAC
TGACGGGCACCGGAGCCACTCGAGTGGAATT
Features (pLannotate 1.2.2; 27 found; start..end, strand, type, name):
      9..257     +  promoter       TRE3GV promoter (fragment): 3rd-generation Tet-responsive promoter that can be activated by binding of Tet-On® 3G, optimized for retroviral and lentiviral vectors
    264..305     +  promoter       tight TRE promoter (fragment): Tet-responsive promoter PTight, consisting of seven tet operator sequences followed by the minimal CMV promoter
    368..392     +  protein_bind   attB1: mutant version of attB; recombination site for the Gateway® BP reaction BP Clonase™
    399..3182    +  CDS            RB1: RB_HUMAN - Experimental evidence at protein level: Swiss-Prot protein existence level 1. (Microbial infection) In case of viral infections, interactions with SV40 large T antigen, HPV E7 protein or adenovirus E1A protein induce the disassembly of RB1-E2F1 complex thereby disrupting RB1's activity. From Homo sapiens (Human).
   3186..3210    -  protein_bind   attB2: mutant version of attB; recombination site for the Gateway® BP reaction BP Clonase™
   3212..3240    +  CDS            3xHA (fragment): three tandem HA epitope tags
   3278..3300    +  promoter       SNR52 promoter (fragment): promoter for the S. cerevisiae small nucleolar RNA gene SNR52
   3321..3344    +  misc_RNA       gRNA scaffold (fragment): guide RNA scaffold for the Streptococcus pyogenes CRISPR/Cas9 system
   3405..3539    -  polyA_signal   SV40 poly(A) signal: SV40 polyadenylation signal
   3852..4009    +  CDS            lacZα (fragment): LacZα fragment of β-galactosidase; lacZ fragment
   4015..4114    -  misc_feature   bom (fragment): basis of mobility region from pBR322
   4218..4253    -  CDS            rop (fragment): Rop protein, which maintains plasmids at low copy number; rop
   4349..4453    +  promoter       AmpR promoter: bla
   4454..5314    +  CDS            AmpR: β-lactamase; bla; confers resistance to ampicillin, carbenicillin, and related antibiotics
   5485..6073    +  rep_origin     ori: high-copy-number ColE1/pMB1/pBR322/pUC origin of replication
   6256..6348    +  CDS            lacI (fragment): lac repressor; lacI; The lac repressor binds to the lac operator to inhibit transcription in E. coli. This inhibition can be relieved by adding lactose or isopropyl-β-D-thiogalactopyranoside (IPTG).
   6354..6437    +  CDS            lacI (fragment): lac repressor; lacI; The lac repressor binds to the lac operator to inhibit transcription in E. coli. This inhibition can be relieved by adding lactose or isopropyl-β-D-thiogalactopyranoside (IPTG).
   6450..6471    +  protein_bind   CAP binding site: CAP binding activates transcription in the presence of cAMP. E. coli catabolite activator protein
   6486..6516    +  promoter       lac promoter: promoter for the E. coli lac operon
   6524..6540    +  protein_bind   lac operator: The lac repressor binds to the lac operator to inhibit transcription in E. coli. This inhibition can be relieved by adding lactose or isopropyl-β-D-thiogalactopyranoside (IPTG). lac repressor encoded by lacI
   6828..6909    -  polyA_signal   SV40 poly(A) signal: SV40 polyadenylation signal
   6932..7015    -  CDS            large T antigen (fragment): large T antigen from SV40 (simian virus 40)
   7029..7625    -  CDS            pac: PUAC_STRAD - Protein predicted: Swiss-Prot protein existence level 4. Detoxification of puromycin. From Streptomyces alboniger.
   7698..7808    -  CDS            VP48: 3 tandem repeats of the minimal activation domain of herpes simplex virus VP16 (Cheng et al., 2013)
   7738..8435    -  CDS            rtTA3 (fragment): reverse tetracycline transactivator 3 activates expression from Tet-responsive promoters in the presence of doxycycline
   8488..8699    -  promoter       EF-1α core promoter: core promoter for human elongation factor EF-1α
   8700..9079    -  enhancer       CMV enhancer: human cytomegalovirus immediate early enhancer
