[The description below was written by a language model from this plasmid's Addgene catalogue record and pLannotate feature annotations shown in this document.]
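Description:
pPB-cT3G-cERP2-RB1 is a mammalian expression plasmid built as a PiggyBac transposon for doxycycline-inducible expression of human RB1, the retinoblastoma tumour suppressor that restrains E2F-dependent cell-cycle progression. It is propagated in E. coli as a high-copy plasmid through a ColE1/pUC-type origin with ampicillin selection (AmpR). The remaining bacterial annotations (lacZα, lacI, rop and bom fragments, and the lac promoter/operator) appear to be backbone remnants. The record describes the vector as a PiggyBac transposon, but the automated feature table does not annotate the transposon terminal repeats, so their positions cannot be given here.

The full-length RB1 coding sequence was inserted by Gateway cloning and sits between attB1 and attB2 sites, downstream of a third-generation Tet-responsive (TRE3G-type) promoter and upstream of an SV40 polyadenylation signal. A short 3xHA fragment is annotated just after attB2, but whether it is fused in frame to RB1 is not stated. The small SNR52 promoter and gRNA scaffold hits in the same region are brief fragments of uncertain significance.

A second cassette in the opposite orientation makes the system self-contained. A CMV enhancer joined to the EF-1α core promoter drives a reverse tetracycline transactivator (annotated as an rtTA3 fragment with VP16-derived activation repeats), followed by the puromycin resistance gene pac and another SV40 poly(A) signal. The table does not annotate how the transactivator and pac are linked. Cells carrying the integrated transposon can therefore be selected with puromycin, and adding doxycycline lets the transactivator bind the TRE promoter and switch on RB1. Integration would require PiggyBac transposase supplied separately, since none is annotated. The associated work concerns induction of meiosis from human pluripotent stem cells.
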