Addgene plasmid #222550: pPB-cT3G-cERP2-RB1
Purpose: PiggyBac transposon plasmid for doxycycline inducible expression of RB1
Depositing lab: George Church. Depositing organization: Harvard Medical School. Publication: Induction of Meiosis from Human Pluripotent Stem Cells. Pierson Smela M, Adams J, Ma C, Breimann L, Widocki U, Shioda T, Church GM. bioRxiv 2024.05.31.596483 10.1101/2024.05.31.596483.
Backbone
  Vector backbone: pPB-cT3G-cERP2
  Vector type: Mammalian Expression
  Selectable markers: Puromycin
Growth in bacteria
  Bacterial resistance: Ampicillin, 100 μg/mL
  Growth temperature: 37°C
  Growth strain: DH5alpha
  Copy number: High Copy
Gene/Insert
  Gene/Insert name: RB1
  Species: H. sapiens (human)
  Entrez Gene: RB1 (a.k.a. OSRC, PPP1R130, RB, p105-Rb, p110-RB1, pRb, pp110)
  Cloning method: Gateway Cloning
Terms and licenses: Academic/Nonprofit Terms; Industry Terms: Not Available to Industry
Depositor comments: Please visit https://doi.org/10.1101/2024.05.31.596483 for bioRxiv preprint.
How to cite: pPB-cT3G-cERP2-RB1 was a gift from George Church (Addgene plasmid # 222550 ; http://n2t.net/addgene:222550 ; RRID:Addgene_222550)
